Addgene plasmid #104978: pACYCduet-mxLOX1-EH
Purpose: Biosynthesis of oxylipins by microbial enzymes
Depositing lab: Deokkun Oh. Depositing organization: Konkuk University.
Backbone
  Vector backbone: pACYCDuet
  Backbone manufacturer: Novagen
  Backbone size w/o insert (bp): 4008
  Total vector size (bp): 7034
  Vector type: Bacterial Expression
Growth in bacteria
  Bacterial resistance: Chloramphenicol, 25 μg/mL
  Growth temperature: 37°C
  Growth strain: NEB Stable
  Copy number: High Copy
Gene/Insert 1
  Gene/Insert name: MXAN_1745 (alt name: mxLOX1)
  Species: Myxococcus xanthus
  Insert size (bp): 2148
  GenBank ID: ABF 86480.1
  Entrez Gene: MXAN_1745 (a.k.a. MXAN_1745)
  Promoter: T7promoter
  Cloning method: Restriction Enzyme; 5′ cloning site EcoRI (not destroyed); 3′ cloning site HindIII (not destroyed)
  Sequencing primers: 5′ GATCGAATTCATGAGCGCGAGTGTGACCCGGA; 3′ GCCGCAAGCTTTTAGATATTGATGCGGGAACTGA
Gene/Insert 2
  Gene/Insert name: MXAN_1644 (alt name: mxEH)
  Species: Myxococcus xanthus
  Insert size (bp): 957
  GenBank ID: ABF 91519.1
  Entrez Gene: MXAN_1644 (a.k.a. MXAN_1644)
  Promoter: T7promoter
  Cloning method: Restriction Enzyme; 5′ cloning site NdeI (not destroyed); 3′ cloning site XhoI (not destroyed)
  Sequencing primers: 5′ GCGCATATGGCTGACATCACGCATCGAACCGT; 3′ GCGCTCGAGTCAGGCCGGCAGCTTCTTCA
Terms and licenses: Academic/Nonprofit Terms; Industry Terms: Not Available to Industry
How to cite: pACYCduet-mxLOX1-EH was a gift from Deokkun Oh (Addgene plasmid # 104978 ; http://n2t.net/addgene:104978 ; RRID:Addgene_104978)
