[The description below was written by a language model from this plasmid's Addgene catalogue record and pLannotate feature annotations shown in this document.]
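Description:
pACYCduet-mxLOX1-EH is a bacterial co-expression plasmid built on the Novagen pACYCDuet backbone, about 7 kb in total, designed to produce two Myxococcus xanthus enzymes in E. coli from a single vector. It replicates from the p15A origin and is selected with chloramphenicol through the cat gene and its native promoter. The catalogue lists the plasmid as high copy, although p15A is generally regarded as a medium- to low-copy origin. Its practical advantage is compatibility with ColE1-type plasmids, so further enzymes can be supplied from a second vector in the same cell. The short IS1, RSF ori and TcR fragments in the annotation appear to be backbone remnants or partial matches rather than functional parts.

The payload occupies the two Duet expression cassettes, each driven by a T7 promoter with an adjacent lac operator. MXAN_1745 (mxLOX1, by its name a lipoxygenase, about 2.1 kb) sits between EcoRI and HindIII in the first cassette, downstream of the T7 gene 10 ribosome binding site. MXAN_1644 (mxEH, presumably an epoxide hydrolase, about 1 kb) sits between NdeI and XhoI in the second. The feature table does not annotate either coding sequence, but the gaps after each promoter match the stated insert sizes. A single T7 terminator follows the second cassette. An S-Tag fragment lies downstream of the XhoI site, but the record does not state whether it or any other tag is fused to either protein. The plasmid-borne lacI gene supplies repressor, so expression is IPTG-inducible in hosts that provide T7 RNA polymerase. The stated purpose is the biosynthesis of oxylipins by microbial enzymes, presumably through sequential action of the two enzymes on fatty acid substrates.
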