Features (pLannotate 1.2.2; 18 found; start..end, strand, type, name):
      1..19      +  promoter       T7 promoter: promoter for bacteriophage T7 RNA polymerase
     20..44      +  protein_bind   lac operator: The lac repressor binds to the lac operator to inhibit transcription in E. coli. This inhibition can be relieved by adding lactose or isopropyl-β-D-thiogalactopyranoside (IPTG). lac repressor encoded by lacI
     59..81      +  RBS            RBS: efficient ribosome binding site from bacteriophage T7 gene 10 (Olins and Rangwala, 1989)
   2355..2373    +  promoter       T7 promoter: promoter for bacteriophage T7 RNA polymerase
   2374..2398    +  protein_bind   lac operator: The lac repressor binds to the lac operator to inhibit transcription in E. coli. This inhibition can be relieved by adding lactose or isopropyl-β-D-thiogalactopyranoside (IPTG). lac repressor encoded by lacI
   3410..3451    +  CDS            S-Tag (fragment): affinity and epitope tag derived from pancreatic ribonuclease A
   3481..3498    +  CDS            SET1 (fragment): solubility-enhancement tag derived from T7 phage gene 10B
   3506..3553    +  terminator     T7 terminator: transcription terminator for bacteriophage T7 RNA polymerase
   3777..4433    -  CDS            cat: CAT_ECOLX - Experimental evidence at protein level: Swiss-Prot protein existence level 1. This enzyme is an effector of chloramphenicol resistance in bacteria. From Escherichia coli. This protein is used as a marker in many commonly used cloning vectors, such as pACYC184.
   4434..4536    -  promoter       cat promoter: promoter of the E. coli cat gene encoding chloramphenicol acetyltransferase
   4657..4800    +  mobile_element IS1 (fragment): prokaryotic transposable element IS1
   4919..4974    -  rep_origin     RSF ori (fragment): Plasmids containing the RSF 1030 origin of replication can be propagated in E. coli cells that contain additional plasmids with compatible origins.
   5062..5607    -  rep_origin     p15A ori: Plasmids containing the medium-copy-number p15A origin of replication can be propagated in E. coli cells that contain a second plasmid with the ColE1 origin.
   5719..5783    -  CDS            TcR (fragment): tetracycline efflux protein; tet; confers resistance to tetracycline
   5798..5819    -  protein_bind   CAP binding site: CAP binding activates transcription in the presence of cAMP. E. coli catabolite activator protein
   5832..6914    -  CDS            lacI: lac repressor; lacI; The lac repressor binds to the lac operator to inhibit transcription in E. coli. This inhibition can be relieved by adding lactose or isopropyl-β-D-thiogalactopyranoside (IPTG).
   6915..6992    -  promoter       lacI promoter: lacI
   7000..7035    -  CDS            TcR (fragment): tetracycline efflux protein; tet; confers resistance to tetracycline
>Addgene plasmid #104978 | pACYCduet-mxLOX1-EH | addgene full sequence | sequence record 203225 | Addgene Partial NGS Result
TAATACGACTCACTATAGGGGAATTGTGAGCGGATAACAATTCCCCTGTAGAAATAATTTTGTTTAACTT
TAATAAGGAGATATACCATGGGCAGCAGCCATCACCATCATCACCACAGCCAGGATCCGAATTCGATGAG
CGCGAGTGTGACCCGGAGAGGTGGAGCTGATGACAGACGTTGGGACGGGCGCGCCCGCGGCATGGGGACG
GGGATGATGTTCGCAGGGCTGCGCCGATGGATGGGCGCTCTCGGGGGCAAAGGACGCGAGAGCGGAAGCA
ACGAGGTGCTCGACGCGGAGGAGCTGTCCCGGTGGTACTCGGGGCTCGCGCTCGAGGAGCGTCTGGCCAT
CAGCCGCGAGCTCGCACCGCGCGTCCGGGCTGTCCGTCCCGCGAGGGAGCCCAGCACGCTGCCAGCCGTC
GCGGTCGGGCGGTTGGTCTTCGAGCAGGACGGGCCCCAGGGCCCCATTCCCATGCATCACATCAAGGTGG
AGCTGTGGGACCGGGACTTCGGCACGCCGGATGACTTCCTGGGGGAGGGGTTCACGGACTCGGATGGATG
TTTTTCCATTCGCTATGACCCGGCCGACGCGGGCGTGAATGACCTGCCCGACCTGGAGGTGCGCTTCTTC
GAGCCCCAGCACAGCTTCCGCCCGGATGGGCGGGTGGTGGAGGCATGGTGCCGCATCGGCTCTGAGAAGG
GGCCGGATGACCATGGTGGGCTCCACTACGACTTCGGCACGCTGCGGCTGCCTTACTGGGAGTACGACCC
CACGACGCCGTTGGCCCGGTTGCTTGTCACGGAGGAGGGGACTCCGCCCACGGCCTACGCGCCGGGGCGC
GCGCTGGCGATGCTGAAGGCGGTGGCGCCCATCGAGCTCGTCAAGCGCCGCCACCTGCTCCAGGGACGGC
TGGGACAGGCGCCGAGCCTGGACAGGATTCAGGCGGACTATCCGGAGGCGATGACGGTGCGGATGGAGCG
CGAGTCGCCGGGCTCCACGCGCACCGACGCCTTCTTCGGAGAGCGGCTGCTCAACGGCATGTTCTCCACC
CTCATGGATGGCGACCCGGAGGCTCCCGGGGACCCGGAGGCGTTCCGGCTCTACTTCCCGTGGAACGCTT
ACGAGCAGGACGGCGTCCACTGCCTGCCGGACGTGGACGTGCGGCTGCGGCTGGTGGAGGGGCGGCTGTT
GCCGGTGCGCATCATCCTGGGCATGCGCGAGCCGGGCGCGACGGCGCCGGGCTCTCCCGTGACGCGGCGG
AGCTACACGCCCGCGGACGGCGAGGCCTGGGAGGCCGCCAAGCGGATGGCGCGGGTGAGCGCGACGCTGG
AGACGGAGCTGGGCAACCACCTGGGGCAGTGCCACTTCAACGTGGAGCAGTACGCCATCGCCGCGCACCG
CAATCTGCGCCGCAGTCCGCTGCGCTGGCTGCTCATGCCGCACCTGCGGGAGGTGGTCCTCATCAACCAC
TCCGCCAACGGCTTCCTCGTGGGACCCACCGGCTACATCACCCGCGCCAGCGCGCTCACCGAGCGCAGCG
TGGAGACGCGGCTGTTGCACCTGATGGGCAGCTACGACTGGAAGGGCTTCGCGCCCGCGCCGCCCATCTG
CGAGTCGCACCGCTACGCACGCGCGGCGGGCCTGTTCTGGCGGCTGGTAGGGGAGCACGTGGATGCCTTC
TTCGCCGAGCACGGCGCGGCGTTGGAGGCGCAGTGGAGCGAGGTGCGGCGCTTCTCGGACGACCTGGTGG
GGCACTCGGCGCCCGCCTTCGTGTGCCGCTACCTGCGCGCGACGGTGCCGGGAAGGGCGGCGCCGTGGTT
CGTGCGCTCCGAGCGCATGGACCTGGACGCGAAGGTCGCCGCGACCCACGCCAAGGCCGTCAGCGCGGTG
ACCCGGACGGACGCGCCCCAGCCCGGAGAGATGGAGGCGCTCAAGCAGTTGTGCCGGTACGTCATCTACT
TCGCGACGTTCCGCCATGCCTGGGCCAACAACCTCCAATGGGACGACGCGGGCGAGGTGCTCTATGCGTG
CCTGGGCCTGCGCTGGGGCAAGGCGGGCGCGCTGTCGACGGAGGCGGACCATGACGTCGCGCCGCCTCCG
GAGGAGGCCACGGAGATGCTGTGGATTTCGTGGATGCTCTCGAAGACGAGCTACGGCTTCCTGCTGGCCA
ACGAGGAGGCGGACGTGCATCCCCGCTTCGTGGAGTGCCTGCGCGCCCACGCCGCCGAGTTCTCCGCGCT
GGGGATGGACATCCGCACCGTCAGTTCCCGCATCAATATCTAAAAGCTTGCGGCCGCATAATGCTTAAGT
CGAACAGAAAGTAATCGTATTGTACACGGCCGCATAATCGAAATTAATACGACTCACTATAGGGGAATTG
TGAGCGGATAACAATTCCCCATCTTAGTATATTAGTTAAGTATAAGAAGGAGATATACATATGGCTGACA
TCACGCATCGAACCGTAAAGACGAATGGCATCAACCTGCACCTCGCGGAGGCGGGTTCAGGGCCGCTCGT
GTTGCTCCTGCATGGTTGGCCGGAGTCCTGGTACTCGTGGCGCCATCAGCTTCCGGCGTTGGCGGCGGCG
GGGTACCACGCGGTGGCCCCAGACGTCCGTGGCTACGGCCAGAGCGACAAGCCGGAGGCCATCGAGGCGT
ACAGCATGAAGCAGTTGGTGGGTGATGCGGTTGGCCTGCTGGATGCGCTGGGGGAGAGGACGGCCATCGT
CATCGGCCACGACTGGGGCTCGGCGATTGCCTGGAACTGTGCCGCCCTGCATCCCGACCGCTTCCGCGCG
GTGGTGGGAATGAGCGTTCCCCATCTGGGGCGCGCGCCCATGCCGCCCATGCAGTTGTTTCAGCGCATGT
TCGGTGAGAAGTGGTTCTACATCCTCTACTTCCAGGAGCCCGGCGTGGCCGAGGCCGAGTTCGAGGCGGA
CGTCCCGAGGACGGTCCGGGCGATTCTCACGGGCACCCCCGGCTTCGATGTGACGAATCCCGCCGTGCTG
GCGAAGAAGAAGGGGGAAGGCTTCCTCGCGAGGCTCGACGTACCTGAGACGTTGCCCGGCTGGCTCACCG
AGGCGGACGTCGCGTACTTCGCGAAGGAGCTCGCCGGCAGTGGATTCCGGGGCGGGCTCAATCGCTACCG
CAACATGGACCGGGACTGGCACGAACTGCCGGAGCTGGCGACGGCGGTCATCTCGCAGCCGGCCCTCTAC
ATCGTCGGAGAGAAGGACCCGGTGCGTGCCTTCTCTCCCGTTGACCCGATGAAGGCCCTGGTGCCGAACC
TGGCCGACATCCACGTCATTCCCGGCGCGGGTCATTGGGTTCAGCAGGAGCACGCCGCCGAGGTGAATGC
CGCGTTGCTGGCCTTCCTGAAGAAGCTGCCGGCCTGACTCGAGTCTGGTAAAGAAACCGCTGCTGCGAAA
TTTGAACGCCAGCACATGGACTCGTCTACTAGCGCAGCTTAATTAACCTAGGCTGCTGCCACCGCTGAGC
AATAACTAGCATAACCCCTTGGGGCCTCTAAACGGGTCTTGAGGGGTTTTTTGCTGAAACCTCAGGCATT
TGAGAAGCACACGGTCACACTGCTTCCGGTAGTCAATAAACCGGTAAACCAGCAATAGACATAAGCGGCT
ATTTAACGACCCTGCCCTGAACCGACGACCGGGTCGAATTTGCTTTCGAATTTCTGCCATTCATCCGCTT
ATTATCACTTATTCAGGCGTAGCAACCAGGCGTTTAAGGGCACCAATAACTGCCTTAAAAAAATTACGCC
CCGCCCTGCCACTCATCGCAGTACTGTTGTAATTCATTAAGCATTCTGCCGACATGGAAGCCATCACAAA
CGGCATGATGAACCTGAATCGCCAGCGGCATCAGCACCTTGTCGCCTTGCGTATAATATTTGCCCATAGT
GAAAACGGGGGCGAAGAAGTTGTCCATATTGGCCACGTTTAAATCAAAACTGGTGAAACTCACCCAGGGA
TTGGCTGAGACGAAAAACATATTCTCAATAAACCCTTTAGGGAAATAGGCCAGGTTTTCACCGTAACACG
CCACATCTTGCGAATATATGTGTAGAAACTGCCGGAAATCGTCGTGGTATTCACTCCAGAGCGATGAAAA
CGTTTCAGTTTGCTCATGGAAAACGGTGTAACAAGGGTGAACACTATCCCATATCACCAGCTCACCGTCT
TTCATTGCCATACGGAACTCCGGATGAGCATTCATCAGGCGGGCAAGAATGTGAATAAAGGCCGGATAAA
ACTTGTGCTTATTTTTCTTTACGGTCTTTAAAAAGGCCGTAATATCCAGCTGAACGGTCTGGTTATAGGT
ACATTGAGCAACTGACTGAAATGCCTCAAAATGTTCTTTACGATGCCATTGGGATATATCAACGGTGGTA
TATCCAGTGATTTTTTTCTCCATTTTAGCTTCCTTAGCTCCTGAAAATCTCGATAACTCAAAAAATACGC
CCGGTAGTGATCTTATTTCATTATGGTGAAAGTTGGAACCTCTTACGTGCCGATCAACGTCTCATTTTCG
CCAAAAGTTGGCCCAGGGCTTCCCGGTATCAACAGGGACACCAGGATTTATTTATTCTGCGAAGTGATCT
TCCGTCACAGGTATTTATTCGGCGCAAAGTGCGTCGGGTGATGCTGCCAACTTACTGATTTAGTGTATGA
TGGTGTTTTTGAGGTGCTCCAGTGGCTTCTGTTTCTATCAGCTGTCCCTCCTGTTCAGCTACTGACGGGG
TGGTGCGTAACGGCAAAAGCACCGCCGGACATCAGCGCTAGCGGAGTGTATACTGGCTTACTATGTTGGC
ACTGATGAGGGTGTCAGTGAAGTGCTTCATGTGGCAGGAGAAAAAAGGCTGCACCGGTGCGTCAGCAGAA
TATGTGATACAGGATATATTCCGCTTCCTCGCTCACTGACTCGCTACGCTCGGTCGTTCGACTGCGGCGA
GCGGAAATGGCTTACGAACGGGGCGGAGATTTCCTGGAAGATGCCAGGAAGATACTTAACAGGGAAGTGA
GAGGGCCGCGGCAAAGCCGTTTTTCCATAGGCTCCGCCCCCCTGACAAGCATCACGAAATCTGACGCTCA
AATCAGTGGTGGCGAAACCCGACAGGACTATAAAGATACCAGGCGTTTCCCCCTGGCGGCTCCCTCGTGC
GCTCTCCTGTTCCTGCCTTTCGGTTTACCGGTGTCATTCCGCTGTTATGGCCGCGTTTGTCTCATTCCAC
GCCTGACACTCAGTTCCGGGTAGGCAGTTCGCTCCAAGCTGGACTGTATGCACGAACCCCCCGTTCAGTC
CGACCGCTGCGCCTTATCCGGTAACTATCGTCTTGAGTCCAACCCGGAAAGACATGCAAAAGCACCACTG
GCAGCAGCCACTGGTAATTGATTTAGAGGAGTTAGTCTTGAAGTCATGCGCCGGTTAAGGCTAAACTGAA
AGGACAAGTTTTGGTGACTGCGCTCCTCCAAGCCAGTTACCTCGGTTCAAAGAGTTGGTAGCTCAGAGAA
CCTTCGAAAAACCGCCCTGCAAGGCGGTTTTTTCGTTTTCAGAGCAAGAGATTACGCGCAGACCAAAACG
ATCTCAAGAAGATCATCTTATTAATCAGATAAAATATTTCTAGATTTCAGTGCAATTTATCTCTTCAAAT
GTAGCACCTGAAGTCAGCCCCATACGATATAAGTTGTAATTCTCATGTTAGTCATGCCCCGCGCCCACCG
GAAGGAGCTGACTGGGTTGAAGGCTCTCAAGGGCATCGGTCGAGATCCCGGTGCCTAATGAGTGAGCTAA
CTTACATTAATTGCGTTGCGCTCACTGCCCGCTTTCCAGTCGGGAAACCTGTCGTGCCAGCTGCATTAAT
GAATCGGCCAACGCGCGGGGAGAGGCGGTTTGCGTATTGGGCGCCAGGGTGGTTTTTCTTTTCACCAGTG
AGACGGGCAACAGCTGATTGCCCTTCACCGCCTGGCCCTGAGAGAGTTGCAGCAAGCGGTCCACGCTGGT
TTGCCCCAGCAGGCGAAAATCCTGTTTGATGGTGGTTAACGGCGGGATATAACATGAGCTGTCTTCGGTA
TCGTCGTATCCCACTACCGAGATGTCCGCACCAACGCGCAGCCCGGACTCGGTAATGGCGCGCATTGCGC
CCAGCGCCATCTGATCGTTGGCAACCAGCATCGCAGTGGGAACGATGCCCTCATTCAGCATTTGCATGGT
TTGTTGAAAACCGGACATGGCACTCCAGTCGCCTTCCCGTTCCGCTATCGGCTGAATTTGATTGCGAGTG
AGATATTTATGCCAGCCAGCCAGACGCAGACGCGCCGAGACAGAACTTAATGGGCCCGCTAACAGCGCGA
TTTGCTGGTGACCCAATGCGACCAGATGCTCCACGCCCAGTCGCGTACCGTCTTCATGGGAGAAAATAAT
ACTGTTGATGGGTGTCTGGTCAGAGACATCAAGAAATAACGCCGGAACATTAGTGCAGGCAGCTTCCACA
GCAATGGCATCCTGGTCATCCAGCGGATAGTTAATGATCAGCCCACTGACGCGTTGCGCGAGAAGATTGT
GCACCGCCGCTTTACAGGCTTCGACGCCGCTTCGTTCTACCATCGACACCACCACGCTGGCACCCAGTTG
ATCGGCGCGAGATTTAATCGCCGCGACAATTTGCGACGGCGCGTGCAGGGCCAGACTGGAGGTGGCAACG
CCAATCAGCAACGACTGTTTGCCCGCCAGTTGTTGTGCCACGCGGTTGGGAATGTAATTCAGCTCCGCCA
TCGCCGCTTCCACTTTTTCCCGCGTTTTCGCAGAAACGTGGCTGGCCTGGTTCACCACGCGGGAAACGGT
CTGATAAGAGACACCGGCATACTCTGCGACATCGTATAACGTTACTGGTTTCACATTCACCACCCTGAAT
TGACTCTCTTCCGGGCGCTATCATGCCATACCGCGAAAGGTTTTGCGCCATTCGATGGTGTCCGGGATCT
CGACGCTCTCCCTTATGCGACTCCTGCATTAGGAAAT
